Addgene plasmid #19804: pEGFP-U6-shR-E1-4
Depositing lab: Zuoshang Xu. Depositing organization: University of Massachusetts, Worcester. Publication: A construct with fluorescent indicators for conditional expression of miRNA. Qiu L, Wang H, Xia X, Zhou H, Xu Z. BMC Biotechnol. 2008 Oct 7;8:77. doi: 10.1186/1472-6750-8-77. PubMed 18840295.
Backbone
  Vector backbone: pEGFP-U6
  Backbone size w/o insert (bp): 5000
  Vector type: Mammalian Expression, RNAi
Growth in bacteria
  Bacterial resistance: Kanamycin, 50 μg/mL
  Growth temperature: 37°C
  Growth strain: DH5alpha
  Copy number: High Copy
Gene/Insert
  Gene/Insert name: shRNA
  Insert size (bp): 50
  Cloning method: Restriction Enzyme; 5′ cloning site PmeI (not destroyed); 3′ cloning site EcoRI (not destroyed)
  Sequencing primers: 5′ ATATCCCTTGGAGAAAAGCCTT
Terms and licenses: Academic/Nonprofit Terms; Industry Terms: Not Available to Industry
Depositor comments: Target sequence for shR-E1-4 - 5'-GCACAACCTAACGTCGACAAACT
How to cite: pEGFP-U6-shR-E1-4 was a gift from Zuoshang Xu (Addgene plasmid # 19804 ; http://n2t.net/addgene:19804 ; RRID:Addgene_19804)
