[The description below was written by a language model from this plasmid's Addgene catalogue record.]
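Description:
pEGFP-U6-shR-E1-4 is a mammalian expression and RNAi plasmid built on the pEGFP-U6 backbone, which is recorded as about 5 kb without the insert. It is maintained in bacteria as a high-copy plasmid under kanamycin selection. No feature table accompanies the record, so the origin of replication, the promoter driving any fluorescent reporter and any mammalian selection marker are not stated. The backbone name suggests that it combines an EGFP reporter with a U6 promoter cassette. U6 is an RNA polymerase III promoter commonly used to drive short hairpin RNAs, because it produces small transcripts with defined ends. An EGFP marker on such a vector would normally allow transfected cells to be identified by fluorescence.

The payload is a short hairpin RNA insert of about 50 bp, cloned by restriction digestion between PmeI and EcoRI sites, both of which remain intact. The hairpin is designated shR-E1-4. The depositor supplies its target sequence, but the record does not name the gene or transcript to which that sequence belongs, nor the species of the target. The associated publication describes a construct with fluorescent indicators for conditional expression of miRNA, so this plasmid probably served as an shRNA silencing reagent in that work. Its exact role there, for example as a candidate hairpin or as a comparator, is not given in the record. As far as the record supports, it is used for transfecting mammalian cells to knock down the targeted sequence by RNA interference.
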