>Addgene plasmid #19804 | pEGFP-U6-shR-E1-4 | addgene partial sequence | sequence record 25559 | EGFP-N 5'-CGTCGCCGTCCAGCTCGACCAG-3'
CCCGGNANGCTCTCGCCCTTGCTCCCATGGTGGCGACCGGTGGATCCCGGAGCTTGAGCTCGAGATCTGA
GTCCGGTAGCGCTAGCGGATCTGACGGTTCACTAAACCAGCTCTGCTTATATAGACCTCCCACCGTACAC
GCCTACCGCCCATTTGCGTCAATGGGGCGGAGTTGTTACGACATTTTGGAAAGTCCCGTTGATTTTGGTG
CCAAAACAAACTCCCATTGACGTCAATGGGGTGGAGACTTGGAAATCCCCGTGAGTCAAACCGCTATCCA
CGCCCATTGATGTACTGCCAAAACCGCATCACCATGGTAATAGCGATGACTAATACGTAGATGTACTGCC
AAGTAGGAAAGTCCCATAAGGTCATGTACTGGGCATAATGCCAGGCGGGCCATTTACCGTCATTGACGTC
AATAGGGGGCGTACTTGGCATATGATACACTTGATGTACTGCCAAGTGGGCAGTTTACCGTAAATACTCC
ACCCATTGACGTCAATGGAAAGTCCCTATTGGCGTTACTATGGGAACATACGTCATTATTGACGTCAATG
GGCGGGGGTCGTTGGGCGGTCAGCCAGGCGGGCCATTTACCGTAAGTTATGTAACGCGGAACTCCATATA
TGGGCTATGAACTAATGACGCCGGTANTTGATTACTATTAATAACTAATGCATGGCGGTAATACGGTTAT
NGCAAATNGGNNANAAANCCNGGAAAAAANTGTGTGAACAAAAGGCCACAAAAGGCNAGAACCGTAAAAG
CCGCGTTGCTGGCGTTTNCATAGGCTCGGCCCCTGACANCNCCAAAATCGAC
