>Addgene plasmid #19804 | pEGFP-U6-shR-E1-4 | addgene partial sequence | sequence record 25560 | mU6-F 5'-ATATCCCTTGGAGAAAAGCCTT-3'
GNGNACCTTTAGAGAGTTTGTCGACGTTAGGTTGTGCTTTTTTAATTCTTTGTTAGGCCTGGTACCTCTA
GAGATATCCTGCAGTGGCCAATGCATNGGTTCGCGGCCGCCACCGCGGTGGAGCTCCAGCTTNTNGTTCC
CTNTAGTGAGGGTTAATTCGCGCGCTTNGGCGTAATCATGGTCATAGCTGTTTCCTGTGTGAAATTCGTT
ATCCGCTCGGGCCCTGCCATAGCCTCAGGTTACTCATATATACTTTAGATTGATTTAAAACTTCATTTTT
AATTTAAAAGGATCTAGGTGAAGATCCTTTTTGATAATCTCATGACCAAAATCCCTTAACGTGAGTTTTC
GTTCCACTGAGCGTCAGACCCCGTAGAAAAGATCAAAGGATCTTCTTGAGATCCTTTTTTTCTGCGCGTA
ATCTGCTGCTTGCAAACAAAAAAACCACCGCTACCAGCGGTGGTTTGTTTGCCGGATCAAGAGCTACCAA
CTCTTTTTCCGAAGGTAACTGGCTTCAGCAGAGCGCAGATACCAAATACTGTTCTTCTAGTGTAGCCGTA
GTTAGGCCACCACTTCAAGAACTCTGTAGCACCGCCTACATACCTCGCTCTGCTAATCCTGTTACCAGTG
GCTGCTGCCAGTGGCGATAAGTCGTGTCTTACCGGGTTGGACTCAAGACGATAGTTACCGGATAAGGCGC
AGCGGTCGGGCTGAACGGGGGGTTCGTGCACACAGCCCAGCTTGGAGCGAACGACCTACACCGAACTGAG
ATACCTACAGCGTGAGCTATGAGAAAGCGCCACGCTTCCCGAAGGGAGAAAGGCGGACAGGTATCCGGTA
AGCGGCAGGGTCGGACAGAANCGACGAGGACTGAGCTTCCAGGGGAAACGCCTGGTATCTTTATAGTCCT
GTCGGGTTCNCCNCCTCGNACTTGAGCGTCNATTTTGGGANGCCCCCCAGGGGGGGGGGACCCTNTGNAA
AANCCCCGCANCCGGNCNTTTTNAGGNTCCNGGNCTTTTTGGGGGNTTTTTTNCCCANNTTTTTTNCCGG
GNTN
